Addgene plasmid #136763: pISH-Olfr686
Purpose: Template to synthesize riboprobes for in situ hybridization (ISH) for Olfr686
Depositing lab: Peter Mombaerts. Depositing organization: Max Planck Research Unit for Neurogenetics. Publication: The Zonal Organization of Odorant Receptor Gene Choice in the Main Olfactory Epithelium of the Mouse. Zapiec B, Mombaerts P. Cell Rep. 2020 Mar 24;30(12):4220-4234.e5. doi: 10.1016/j.celrep.2020.02.110. PubMed 32209480.
Backbone
  Vector backbone: pGEM-T-Easy
  Vector type: in situ probe
Growth in bacteria
  Bacterial resistance: Ampicillin, 100 μg/mL
  Growth temperature: 37°C
  Growth strain: DH5alpha
  Copy number: High Copy
Gene/Insert
  Gene/Insert name: Olfr686
  Species: M. musculus (mouse)
  Mutation: ISH Probe insert
  Entrez Gene: Olfr686 (a.k.a. MOR35-1)
  Cloning method: Unknown
Terms and licenses: Academic/Nonprofit Terms; Industry Terms: Not Available to Industry
Depositor comments: ISH probe for mouse gene: Olfr686 aka MOR35-1
How to cite: pISH-Olfr686 was a gift from Peter Mombaerts (Addgene plasmid # 136763 ; http://n2t.net/addgene:136763 ; RRID:Addgene_136763)
