[The description below was written by a language model from this plasmid's Addgene catalogue record and pLannotate feature annotations shown in this document.]
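Description:
pISH-Olfr686 is a bacterial cloning plasmid built on the pGEM-T-Easy backbone that serves as an in vitro transcription template for making riboprobes against the mouse odorant receptor gene Olfr686 (also known as MOR35-1). The sequenced plasmid is about 3.9 kb. It is maintained in E. coli at high copy through a ColE1/pUC-type origin and selected with ampicillin via the β-lactamase (AmpR) gene and its own promoter. An f1 phage origin is also present, along with the lac promoter, operator, CAP site and lacZα fragments that are remnants of the backbone's blue/white screening cassette, which the insert interrupts.

The payload is a fragment of Olfr686 sitting in the cloning site between opposing bacteriophage T7 and SP6 RNA polymerase promoters. The automated annotation labels a roughly 870 bp stretch in this region as a fragment of human OR52L1. This most likely reflects homology between the mouse receptor sequence and a related human odorant receptor in the reference database rather than a human insert, since the catalogue entry gives the species as mouse. A short hit to a hornet peptide next to the SP6 promoter is probably a spurious match. The annotated coding fragment runs in the same direction as the T7 promoter, which suggests that SP6 transcription would give the antisense (hybridizing) probe and T7 the sense control, although the record does not state this explicitly, nor the cloning method. The stated use is the synthesis of labelled RNA probes for in situ hybridization, in the context of work mapping zonal odorant receptor expression in the mouse main olfactory epithelium.
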