Features (pLannotate 1.2.2; 14 found; start..end, strand, type, name):
    128..146     +  promoter       T7 promoter: promoter for bacteriophage T7 RNA polymerase
    212..1084    +  CDS            OR52L1 (fragment): O52L1_HUMAN - Experimental evidence at protein level: Swiss-Prot protein existence level 1. Odorant receptor. From Homo sapiens (Human).
   1132..1194    -  CDS            VESPI_VESMG (fragment): Experimental evidence at protein level: Swiss-Prot protein existence level 1. Shows contractile activity on isolated ileum smooth muscle. From Vespa magnifica (Hornet).
   1206..1224    -  promoter       SP6 promoter: promoter for bacteriophage SP6 RNA polymerase
   1266..1282    -  protein_bind   lac operator: The lac repressor binds to the lac operator to inhibit transcription in E. coli. This inhibition can be relieved by adding lactose or isopropyl-β-D-thiogalactopyranoside (IPTG). lac repressor encoded by lacI
   1290..1320    -  promoter       lac promoter: promoter for the E. coli lac operon
   1335..1356    -  protein_bind   CAP binding site: CAP binding activates transcription in the presence of cAMP. E. coli catabolite activator protein
   1369..1461    -  CDS            lacI (fragment): lac repressor; lacI; The lac repressor binds to the lac operator to inhibit transcription in E. coli. This inhibition can be relieved by adding lactose or isopropyl-β-D-thiogalactopyranoside (IPTG).
   1644..2232    -  rep_origin     ori: high-copy-number ColE1/pMB1/pBR322/pUC origin of replication
   2403..3263    -  CDS            AmpR: β-lactamase; bla; confers resistance to ampicillin, carbenicillin, and related antibiotics
   3264..3368    -  promoter       AmpR promoter: bla
   3395..3445    +  misc_feature   bom (fragment): basis of mobility region from pBR322
   3473..3901    -  rep_origin     f1 ori (sequence partly withheld): f1 bacteriophage origin of replication; arrow indicates direction of (+) strand synthesis
   3905..125     -  CDS            lacZα (fragment) (across the origin): LacZα fragment of β-galactosidase; lacZ fragment
>Addgene plasmid #136763 | pISH-Olfr686 | addgene full sequence | sequence record 273473 | Addgene NGS Result
GCGATCGGTGCGGGCCTCTTCGCTATTACGCCAGCTGGCGAAAGGGGGATGTGCTGCAAGGCGATTAAGT
TGGGTAACGCCAGGGTTTTCCCAGTCACGACGTTGTAAAACGACGGCCAGTGAATTGTAATACGACTCAC
TATAGGGCGAATTGGGCCCGACGTCGCATGCTCCCGGCCGCCATGGCGGCCGCGGGAATTCGATTCCACA
TACTTTCTTCTTGACTGGCATCCCAGGACTGACTGCTGCCCATGTTTGGATATCCCTTCCCTTCTGCTTC
ATGTTTGTCCTGTCACTAACTGGGAATGCAGTCCTGCTTTCTCTCATCTGGATAGAACACAGGCTCCACC
AGCCCATGTTTTTGTTTCTTGCAATGCTCTCTTTTGTTGATCTGGTCCTCTCCCTTTCCACTCTGCCCAA
GATGCTGGCTATTTTCTGGTTTGGTGCCACAGCCATCAGCTCCTATGCCTGTCTGTCCCAAATGTTCCTC
ATCCATGCATTCTCTGCCATGGAGTCAGGGGTGCTGGTGGCCATGGCCTTGGACCGATTTGTGGCTATCT
GTAACCCATTGCATTATGCAACCATCCTTACGCCTGAAGTTGTTGCCAAGATTGGAGGCCTGGTGGCACT
GCGAGGTGTGGGTTTAACTATCTTCTTTCCAAGCCTGGCTTGTCGACTGTCTTATTGTGGTTCACACACA
ATTGCTTACACTTACTGTGAACACATGTCCGTGGTGAAGCTGGCTTGTGGGGCCATAACTGTGGACAGTC
TCTATGCTTTTGCTGTGGCAATCTTTCTTGGTGTGGGGGATATGGCCTTTATTGCCTACTCTTATGGACA
GATTGTGAAGACAGTGATGCGTTTTCCTTCTCCAGAGGCACGTGGCAAAGCAGGAAGTACATGCACAGCC
CATGTCTGTGTCATCCTCTTCTTCTATGGACCTGGCTTTCTTTCTGTGGTCATGCAGCGCTTTGGGCCAT
CCACAGCTTCTGCTGCCAAGGTCATCCTTGCCAATCTCTACTTGCTTTTTCCCCCTGCTTTGGACCCCAT
TGTATATGGGGTTAAGACCAAACAGATCAGAGAGTGTCTGTTCACAATTATAGGTTCCAAGAAGATTGAA
CCCACAATCACTAGTGAATTCGCGGCCGCCTGCAGGTCGACCATATGGGAGAGCTCCCAACGCGTTGGAT
GCATAGCTTGAGTATTCTATAGTGTCACCTAAATAGCTTGGCGTAATCATGGTCATAGCTGTTTCCTGTG
TGAAATTGTTATCCGCTCACAATTCCACACAACATACGAGCCGGAAGCATAAAGTGTAAAGCCTGGGGTG
CCTAATGAGTGAGCTAACTCACATTAATTGCGTTGCGCTCACTGCCCGCTTTCCAGTCGGGAAACCTGTC
GTGCCAGCTGCATTAATGAATCGGCCAACGCGCGGGGAGAGGCGGTTTGCGTATTGGGCGCTCTTCCGCT
TCCTCGCTCACTGACTCGCTGCGCTCGGTCGTTCGGCTGCGGCGAGCGGTATCAGCTCACTCAAAGGCGG
TAATACGGTTATCCACAGAATCAGGGGATAACGCAGGAAAGAACATGTGAGCAAAAGGCCAGCAAAAGGC
CAGGAACCGTAAAAAGGCCGCGTTGCTGGCGTTTTTCCATAGGCTCCGCCCCCCTGACGAGCATCACAAA
AATCGACGCTCAAGTCAGAGGTGGCGAAACCCGACAGGACTATAAAGATACCAGGCGTTTCCCCCTGGAA
GCTCCCTCGTGCGCTCTCCTGTTCCGACCCTGCCGCTTACCGGATACCTGTCCGCCTTTCTCCCTTCGGG
AAGCGTGGCGCTTTCTCATAGCTCACGCTGTAGGTATCTCAGTTCGGTGTAGGTCGTTCGCTCCAAGCTG
GGCTGTGTGCACGAACCCCCCGTTCAGCCCGACCGCTGCGCCTTATCCGGTAACTATCGTCTTGAGTCCA
ACCCGGTAAGACACGACTTATCGCCACTGGCAGCAGCCACTGGTAACAGGATTAGCAGAGCGAGGTATGT
AGGCGGTGCTACAGAGTTCTTGAAGTGGTGGCCTAACTACGGCTACACTAGAAGAACAGTATTTGGTATC
TGCGCTCTGCTGAAGCCAGTTACCTTCGGAAAAAGAGTTGGTAGCTCTTGATCCGGCAAACAAACCACCG
CTGGTAGCGGTGGTTTTTTTGTTTGCAAGCAGCAGATTACGCGCAGAAAAAAAGGATCTCAAGAAGATCC
TTTGATCTTTTCTACGGGGTCTGACGCTCAGTGGAACGAAAACTCACGTTAAGGGATTTTGGTCATGAGA
TTATCAAAAAGGATCTTCACCTAGATCCTTTTAAATTAAAAATGAAGTTTTAAATCAATCTAAAGTATAT
ATGAGTAAACTTGGTCTGACAGTTACCAATGCTTAATCAGTGAGGCACCTATCTCAGCGATCTGTCTATT
TCGTTCATCCATAGTTGCCTGACTCCCCGTCGTGTAGATAACTACGATACGGGAGGGCTTACCATCTGGC
CCCAGTGCTGCAATGATACCGCGAGACCCACGCTCACCGGCTCCAGATTTATCAGCAATAAACCAGCCAG
CCGGAAGGGCCGAGCGCAGAAGTGGTCCTGCAACTTTATCCGCCTCCATCCAGTCTATTAATTGTTGCCG
GGAAGCTAGAGTAAGTAGTTCGCCAGTTAATAGTTTGCGCAACGTTGTTGCCATTGCTACAGGCATCGTG
GTGTCACGCTCGTCGTTTGGTATGGCTTCATTCAGCTCCGGTTCCCAACGATCAAGGCGAGTTACATGAT
CCCCCATGTTGTGCAAAAAAGCGGTTAGCTCCTTCGGTCCTCCGATCGTTGTCAGAAGTAAGTTGGCCGC
AGTGTTATCACTCATGGTTATGGCAGCACTGCATAATTCTCTTACTGTCATGCCATCCGTAAGATGCTTT
TCTGTGACTGGTGAGTACTCAACCAAGTCATTCTGAGAATAGTGTATGCGGCGACCGAGTTGCTCTTGCC
CGGCGTCAATACGGGATAATACCGCGCCACATAGCAGAACTTTAAAAGTGCTCATCATTGGAAAACGTTC
TTCGGGGCGAAAACTCTCAAGGATCTTACCGCTGTTGAGATCCAGTTCGATGTAACCCACTCGTGCACCC
AACTGATCTTCAGCATCTTTTACTTTCACCAGCGTTTCTGGGTGAGCAAAAACAGGAAGGCAAAATGCCG
CAAAAAAGGGAATAAGGGCGACACGGAAATGTTGAATACTCATACTCTTCCTTTTTCAATATTATTGAAG
CATTTATCAGGGTTATTGTCTCATGAGCGGATACATATTTGAATGTATTTAGAAAAATAAACAAATAGGG
GTTCCGCGCACATTTCCCCGAAAAGTGCCACCTGATGCGGTGTGAAATACCGCACAGATGCGTAAGGAGA
AAATACCGCATCAGGAAATTGTAAGCGTTAATATTTTGTTAAAATTCGCGTTAAATTTTTGTTAAATCAG
CTCATTTTTTAACCAATAGGCCGAAATCGGCAAAATCCCTTATAAATCAAAAGAATAGACCGAGATAGGG
T
[37 nt withheld, positions 3572-3608]
AAAGAACGTGGACTCCAACGTCAAAGG
[49 nt withheld, positions 3636-3684]
T
[91 nt withheld, positions 3686-3776]
G
[124 nt withheld, positions 3778-3901]
CCATTCGCCATTCAGGCTGCGCAACTGTTGGGAAGG
