>Addgene plasmid #136763 | pISH-Olfr686 | depositor partial sequence | sequence record 263990 | M13f for insert
NGGCGATTGGGCCCGACGTCGCATGCTCCCGGCCGCCATGGCGGCCGCGGGAATTCGATTCCACATACTT
TCTTCTTGACTGGCATCCCAGGACTGACTGCTGCCCATGTTTGGATATCCCTTCCCTTCTGCTTCATGTT
TGTCCTGTCACTAACTGGGAATGCAGTCCTGCTTTCTCTCATCTGGATAGAACACAGGCTCCACCAGCCC
ATGTTTTTGTTTCTTGCAATGCTCTCTTTTGTTGATCTGGTCCTCTCCCTTTCCACTCTGCCCAAGATGC
TGGCTATTTTCTGGTTTGGTGCCACAGCCATCAGCTCCTATGCCTGTCTGTCCCAAATGTTCCTCATCCA
TGCATTCTCTGCCATGGAGTCAGGGGTGCTGGTGGCCATGGCCTTGGACCGATTTGTGGCTATCTGTAAC
CCATTGCATTATGCAACCATCCTTACGCCTGAAGTTGTTGCCAAGATTGGAGGCCTGGTGGCACTGCGAG
GTGTGGGTTTAACTATCTTCTTTCCAAGCCTGGCTTGTCGACTGTCTTATTGTGGTTCACACACAATTGC
TTACACTTACTGTGAACACATGTCCGTGGTGAAGCTGGCTTGTGGGGCCATAACTGTGGACAGTCTCTAT
GCTTTTGCTGTGGCAATCTTTCTTGGTGTGGGGGATATGGCCTTTATTGCCTACTCTTATGGACAGATTG
TGAAGACAGTGATGCGTTTTCCTTCTCCAGAGGCACGTGGCAAAGCAGGAAGTACATGCACAGCCCATGT
CTGTGTCATCCTCTTCTTCTATGGACCTGGCTTTCTTTCTGTGGTCATGCAGCGCTTTGGGCCATCCACA
GCTTCTGCTGCCAAGGTCATCCTTGCCAATCTCTACTTGCTTTTTCCCCCTGCTTTGGACCCCATTGTAT
ATGGGGTTAAGACCAAACAGATCAGAGAGTGTCTGTTCACAATTATAGGTTCCAAGAAGATTGAACCCAC
AATCACTAGTGAATTCGCGGCCGCCTGCAGGTCGACCATATGGGAGAGCTCCCAACGCGTTGGATGCATA
GCTTGAGTATTCTATAGTGTCACCTAAATAGCTTGGCGTAATCATGGTCATAGCTGTTTCCTGKGTGAAA
TTGTTATCCGCTCMCAATTCCANMCAACATACGAGCCGGAAGCATAAAGTGTAAAGCCTGGGGTGCCTAA
TGA
